Addgene plasmid #176172: pMC8b-XI5up
Purpose: yeast MoClo level-0 part plasmid type 8b containing 5' homology for integration site XI-5
Depositing lab: Florian David. Depositing organization: Chalmers University of Technology. Publication: Expansion of the Yeast Modular Cloning Toolkit for CRISPR-Based Applications, Genomic Integrations and Combinatorial Libraries. Otto M, Skrekas C, Gossing M, Gustafsson J, Siewers V, David F. ACS Synth Biol. 2021 Dec 17;10(12):3461-3474. doi: 10.1021/acssynbio.1c00408. Epub 2021 Dec 3. PubMed 34860007.
Backbone
  Vector backbone: pYTK001
  Vector type: Synthetic Biology
Growth in bacteria
  Bacterial resistance: Chloramphenicol, 25 μg/mL
  Growth temperature: 37°C
  Growth strain: DH5alpha
  Copy number: High Copy
Gene/Insert
  Gene/Insert name: 5' homology for integration site XI-5
  Species: S. cerevisiae (budding yeast)
  Cloning method: Restriction Enzyme; 5′ cloning site BsmBI (destroyed during cloning); 3′ cloning site BsmBI (destroyed during cloning)
Terms and licenses: Academic/Nonprofit Terms; Industry Terms: Not Available to Industry
Depositor comments: Constructed using the Yeast Modular Cloning Toolkit (Lee et al. ACS Synth Biol. 2015). Homologous region amplified from EasyClone-MarkerFree toolkit (Jessop-Fabre et al. Biotechnol J. 2016).
How to cite: pMC8b-XI5up was a gift from Florian David (Addgene plasmid # 176172 ; http://n2t.net/addgene:176172 ; RRID:Addgene_176172)
