[The description below was written by a language model from this plasmid's Addgene catalogue record and pLannotate feature annotations shown in this document.]
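Description:
pMC8b-XI5up is a level-0 part plasmid for the yeast Modular Cloning (MoClo) system, built in the pYTK001 entry vector of the Yeast Modular Cloning Toolkit. It is a small (about 2.4 kb) bacterial storage plasmid, not a yeast-replicating vector. The annotated backbone consists of a high-copy ColE1/pUC-type origin of replication and a chloramphenicol acetyltransferase (cat) gene driven by its own promoter and followed by a lambda t0 terminator, so it is propagated in E. coli under chloramphenicol selection. No yeast origin, yeast marker or expression cassette is annotated.

The payload is a type 8b part: the 5' (upstream) homology arm for the Saccharomyces cerevisiae genomic integration site XI-5. The homologous region was amplified from the EasyClone-MarkerFree toolkit and inserted into the entry vector through BsmBI sites that were destroyed in the process, as is usual when domesticating a part in Golden Gate-based schemes. The feature annotation detects a fragment of the yeast LST4 coding sequence within the insert, which is genomic sequence carried along in the homology arm rather than an intended expressed gene.

In use, this part is combined with other level-0 parts in hierarchical MoClo assemblies, presumably alongside a matching 3' homology part for the same site, although the record does not name one. The resulting constructs carry cassettes flanked by XI-5 homology that can be targeted to that locus by homologous recombination. It belongs to a toolkit expansion aimed at CRISPR-based applications, genomic integrations and combinatorial libraries in budding yeast.
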