Features (pLannotate 1.2.2; 5 found; start..end, strand, type, name):
    368..574     -  CDS            LST4 (fragment): LST4_YEAST - Experimental evidence at protein level: Swiss-Prot protein existence level 1. Involved in extracellular amino acid uptake. Required for the trafficking of the GAP1 nitrogen-regulated general amino acid permease from the Golgi to the plasma membrane. From Saccharomyces cerevisiae (strain ATCC 204508 / S288c) (Baker's yeast).
   1068..1102    -  terminator     lambda t0 terminator: minimal transcription terminator from phage lambda (Scholtissek and Grosse, 1987)
   1176..1832    -  CDS            cat: CAT_ECOLX - Experimental evidence at protein level: Swiss-Prot protein existence level 1. This enzyme is an effector of chloramphenicol resistance in bacteria. From Escherichia coli. This protein is used as a marker in many commonly used cloning vectors, such as pACYC184.
   1833..1930    -  promoter       cat promoter: promoter of the E. coli cat gene encoding chloramphenicol acetyltransferase
   2014..236     +  rep_origin     ori (across the origin): high-copy-number ColE1/pMB1/pBR322/pUC origin of replication
>Addgene plasmid #176172 | pMC8b-XI5up | addgene full sequence | sequence record 346499 | Addgene NGS Result
GAACGACCTACACCGAACTGAGATACCTACAGCGTGAGCTATGAGAAAGCGCCACGCTTCCCGAAGGGAG
AAAGGCGGACAGGTATCCGGTAAGCGGCAGGGTCGGAACAGGAGAGCGCACGAGGGAGCTTCCAGGGGGA
AACGCCTGGTATCTTTATAGTCCTGTCGGGTTTCGCCACCTCTGACTTGAGCGTCGATTTTTGTGATGCT
CGTCAGGGGGGCGGAGCCTATGGAAAAACGCCAGCAACGCGGCCTTTTTACGGTTCCTGGCCTTTTGCTG
GCCTTTTGCTCACATGTTCTTTCCTGCGTTATCCCCTGATTCTGTGGATAACCGTAGTCGGTCTCACAAT
GCGCTGAGGGTTTAATGCGGAGAAGTCGTTGATAGCATTTCCGAAGGCTTTTCCACATTGACTGCAGTAT
CTAAAAGAGCTCCAGCAGCGGTCTTAGTAGTTCCTGTGCTTGCCGCTTTGCAGTATACAGGGACATTGGG
AACTACGGAGGAAAAATCGGAATGCTCTGAGCTCTTCTCAAAACCAGACGAACTCGTCTTATTTCTCAGT
AAATTACCCAACATATAAACTCTCCCTCTTCACCTTCTCTACAAGGCCACACACAAGACAGTTTTAACAG
GCAAATGGTACTGGAGGCTCTCACCAATGGGGTTTAAGACGCTCCAAACACACGCTCTCCTTTTTTTCTT
TATATATCGGTAGCAACGAAAGCTAGTCGCAGAACGTTACACACTAAAGCAGATCAATCAATCAATCCTG
AGAACCTGCTTCGTTCAAACCATCCACTAGAAGAAACACGCACGTGTACCCAAAAATAGAGACAAACAAA
CAGACAAAAATAACAATGATTCCTACCGACTAAAGTAAAACAACACTCACGTAATAAAAAATCCTAGATA
CAACTCACTTGTATTCCTCTCTTCTTTGACCATCACTAAAGCTTCTCTCTTACTATATTCCTCAAATAAA
AAAAAGTTGCAATGATTACTTACCAATGTGCCATAAACTCCGTGCACCAATTAAGTCCTCAGCGAGCTCG
CCCTTGAGACCAGACCAATAAAAAACGCCCGGCGGCAACCGAGCGTTCTGAACAAATCCAGATGGAGTTC
TGAGGTCATTACTGGATCTATCAACAGGAGTCCAAGCGAGCTCGATATCAAATTACGCCCCGCCCTGCCA
CTCATCGCAGTACTGTTGTAATTCATTAAGCATTCTGCCGACATGGAAGCCATCACAAACGGCATGATGA
ACCTGAATCGCCAGCGGCATCAGCACCTTGTCGCCTTGCGTATAATATTTGCCCATGGTGAAAACGGGGG
CGAAGAAGTTGTCCATATTGGCCACGTTTAAATCAAAACTGGTGAAACTCACCCAGGGATTGGCTGAAAC
GAAAAACATATTCTCAATAAACCCTTTAGGGAAATAGGCCAGGTTTTCACCGTAACACGCCACATCTTGC
GAATATATGTGTAGAAACTGCCGGAAATCGTCGTGGTATTCACTCCAGAGCGATGAAAACGTTTCAGTTT
GCTCATGGAAAACGGTGTAACAAGGGTGAACACTATCCCATATCACCAGCTCACCGTCTTTCATTGCCAT
ACGAAATTCCGGATGAGCATTCATCAGGCGGGCAAGAATGTGAATAAAGGCCGGATAAAACTTGTGCTTA
TTTTTCTTTACGGTCTTTAAAAAGGCCGTAATATCCAGCTGAACGGTCTGGTTATAGGTACATTGAGCAA
CTGACTGAAATGCCTCAAAATGTTCTTTACGATGCCATTGGGATATATCAACGGTGGTATATCCAGTGAT
TTTTTTCTCCATTTTAGCTTCCTTAGCTCCTGAAAATCTCGATAACTCAAAAAATACGCCCGGTAGTGAT
CTTATTTCATTATGGTGAAAGTTGGAACCTCTTACGTGCCCGATCAATCATGACCAAAATCCCTTAACGT
GAGTTTTCGTTCCACTGAGCGTCAGACCCCGTAGAAAAGATCAAAGGATCTTCTTGAGATCCTTTTTTTC
TGCGCGTAATCTGCTGCTTGCAAACAAAAAAACCACCGCTACCAGCGGTGGTTTGTTTGCCGGATCAAGA
GCTACCAACTCTTTTTCCGAAGGTAACTGGCTTCAGCAGAGCGCAGATACCAAATACTGTTCTTCTAGTG
TAGCCGTAGTTAGGCCACCACTTCAAGAACTCTGTAGCACCGCCTACATACCTCGCTCTGCTAATCCTGT
TACCAGTGGCTGCTGCCAGTGGCGATAAGTCGTGTCTTACCGGGTTGGACTCAAGACGATAGTTACCGGA
TAAGGCGCAGCGGTCGGGCTGAACGGGGGGTTCGTGCACACAGCCCAGCTTGGAGC
